Addgene plasmid #208799: pET28a-DONSON-DEWS
Purpose: Xenopus laevis His6-Myc-DONSON (D374A, E377A, W381A, S437A)
Depositing lab: Aga Gambus. Depositing organization: University of Birmingham. Publication: The structural mechanism of dimeric DONSON in replicative helicase activation. Cvetkovic MA, Passaretti P, Butryn A, Reynolds-Winczura A, Kingsley G, Skagia A, Fernandez-Cuesta C, Poovathumkadavil D, George R, Chauhan AS, Jhujh SS, Stewart GS, Gambus A, Costa A. Mol Cell. 2023 Nov 16;83(22):4017-4031.e9. doi: 10.1016/j.molcel.2023.09.029. Epub 2023 Oct 10. PubMed 37820732.
Backbone
  Vector backbone: pET28a
  Backbone size w/o insert (bp): 5369
  Total vector size (bp): 7054
  Vector type: Bacterial Expression
Growth in bacteria
  Bacterial resistance: Kanamycin, 50 μg/mL
  Growth temperature: 37°C
  Growth strain: DH5alpha
  Growth instructions: Expression overnight at 18°C
  Copy number: High Copy
Gene/Insert
  Gene/Insert name: DONSON (alt name: Protein downstream neighbor of son homolog)
  Species: X. laevis (frog)
  Insert size (bp): 1791
  Mutation: D374A; E377A; W381A; S437A
  GenBank ID: NM_001095087.1 NP_001088556.1
  Entrez Gene: donson.L (a.k.a. XELAEV_18011478mg, donson)
  Promoter: T7
  Tag / fusion protein: His (N terminal on insert); Myc (N terminal on insert)
  Cloning method: Unknown
  Sequencing primers: 5′ TAATACGACTCACTATAGGG; 3′ GCTAGTTATTGCTCAGCGG
Terms and licenses: Academic/Nonprofit Terms; Industry Terms: Not Available to Industry
How to cite: pET28a-DONSON-DEWS was a gift from Aga Gambus (Addgene plasmid # 208799 ; http://n2t.net/addgene:208799 ; RRID:Addgene_208799)
