[The description below was written by a language model from this plasmid's Addgene catalogue record and pLannotate feature annotations shown in this document.]
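Description:
pET28a-DONSON-DEWS is a bacterial expression plasmid built on the pET28a backbone (about 7.1 kb in total) for producing a mutant form of Xenopus laevis DONSON (protein downstream neighbor of son homolog, donson.L) in E. coli. It is selected with kanamycin through an aph(3')-Ia KanR gene and replicates from a ColE1/pBR322-type origin. The backbone also carries the bom and rop elements, although the catalogue lists the plasmid as high copy, and an f1 phage origin is present as well. The short AmpR promoter and TcR fragments picked up by the annotation are backbone remnants rather than functional markers.

The expression cassette uses a T7 promoter followed immediately by a lac operator and the T7 gene 10 ribosome binding site, with a T7 terminator downstream. A plasmid-borne lacI gene supplies repressor, so transcription depends on a host that provides T7 RNA polymerase and is inducible with IPTG. The open reading frame begins with an N-terminal His6 tag. According to the catalogue a Myc epitope follows it; the Myc tag is not annotated separately but may lie in the gap between the His tag and the DONSON coding region. The automated annotation labels the insert by homology to human DONSON, whereas the record specifies the frog gene. A second His-tag sequence typical of pET28a lies downstream of the insert, and the record does not indicate whether it is translated.

The insert carries four alanine substitutions (D374A, E377A, W381A, S437A), which give the "DEWS" name. The record does not say what the mutations disrupt. The associated publication concerns the structural mechanism of dimeric DONSON in replicative helicase activation, which suggests the plasmid is used to purify recombinant mutant protein for comparison with wild type.
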