Features (pLannotate 1.2.2; 20 found; start..end, strand, type, name):
      1..429     +  rep_origin     f1 ori (sequence partly withheld): f1 bacteriophage origin of replication; arrow indicates direction of (+) strand synthesis
    482..539     +  promoter       AmpR promoter (fragment): bla
    548..1363    -  CDS            KanR: aminoglycoside phosphotransferase; aph(3')-Ia; confers resistance to kanamycin in bacteria or G418 (Geneticin®) in eukaryotes
   1485..2073    +  rep_origin     ori: high-copy-number ColE1/pMB1/pBR322/pUC origin of replication
   2259..2398    -  misc_feature   bom: basis of mobility region from pBR322
   2500..2691    -  CDS            rop: Rop protein, which maintains plasmids at low copy number; rop
   2708..3088    +  CDS            YPB1_ECOLX: Protein predicted: Swiss-Prot protein existence level 4. From Escherichia coli.
   3160..3451    -  CDS            TcR (fragment): tetracycline efflux protein; tet; confers resistance to tetracycline
   3466..3487    -  protein_bind   CAP binding site: CAP binding activates transcription in the presence of cAMP. E. coli catabolite activator protein
   3500..4582    -  CDS            lacI: lac repressor; lacI; The lac repressor binds to the lac operator to inhibit transcription in E. coli. This inhibition can be relieved by adding lactose or isopropyl-β-D-thiogalactopyranoside (IPTG).
   4583..4660    -  promoter       lacI promoter: lacI
   4668..4947    -  CDS            TcR (fragment): tetracycline efflux protein; tet; confers resistance to tetracycline
   4969..4987    +  promoter       T7 promoter: promoter for bacteriophage T7 RNA polymerase
   4988..5012    +  protein_bind   lac operator: The lac repressor binds to the lac operator to inhibit transcription in E. coli. This inhibition can be relieved by adding lactose or isopropyl-β-D-thiogalactopyranoside (IPTG). lac repressor encoded by lacI
   5027..5049    +  RBS            RBS: efficient ribosome binding site from bacteriophage T7 gene 10 (Olins and Rangwala, 1989)
   5062..5079    +  CDS            7xHis (fragment): 6xHis affinity tag
   5122..6843    +  CDS            DONSON: DONS_HUMAN - Also known as C21orf60. Experimental evidence at protein level: Swiss-Prot protein existence level 1. Replisome component that maintains genome stability by protecting stalled or damaged replication forks. After the induction of replication stress, required for the stabilization of stalled replication forks, the efficient activation of the intra-S-phase and G/2M cell-cycle checkpoints and the maintenance of genome stability. From Homo sapiens (Human).
   6887..6904    +  CDS            9xHis (fragment): 9xHis affinity tag
   6914..6963    +  CDS            SET1 (fragment): solubility-enhancement tag derived from T7 phage gene 10B
   6971..7018    +  terminator     T7 terminator: transcription terminator for bacteriophage T7 RNA polymerase
>Addgene plasmid #208799 | pET28a-DONSON-DEWS | addgene full sequence | sequence record 422068 | Addgene NGS Result
[124 nt withheld, positions 1-124]
C
[91 nt withheld, positions 126-216]
A
[49 nt withheld, positions 218-266]
CCTTTGACGTTGGAGTCCACGTTCTTT
[37 nt withheld, positions 294-330]
ACCCTATCTCGGTCTATTCTTTTGATTTATAAGGGATTTTGCCGATTTCGGCCTATTGGTTAAAAAATGA
GCTGATTTAACAAAAATTTAACGCGAATTTTAACAAAATATTAACGCTTACAATTTAGGTGGCACTTTTC
GGGGAAATGTGCGCGGAACCCCTATTTGTTTATTTTTCTAAATACATTCAAATATGTATCCGCTCATGAA
TTAATTCTTAGAAAAACTCATCGAGCATCAAATGAAACTGCAATTTATTCATATCAGGATTATCAATACC
ATATTTTTGAAAAAGCCGTTTCTGTAATGAAGGAGAAAACTCACCGAGGCAGTTCCATAGGATGGCAAGA
TCCTGGTATCGGTCTGCGATTCCGACTCGTCCAACATCAATACAACCTATTAATTTCCCCTCGTCAAAAA
TAAGGTTATCAAGTGAGAAATCACCATGAGTGACGACTGAATCCGGTGAGAATGGCAAAAGTTTATGCAT
TTCTTTCCAGACTTGTTCAACAGGCCAGCCATTACGCTCGTCATCAAAATCACTCGCATCAACCAAACCG
TTATTCATTCGTGATTGCGCCTGAGCGAGACGAAATACGCGATCGCTGTTAAAAGGACAATTACAAACAG
GAATCGAATGCAACCGGCGCAGGAACACTGCCAGCGCATCAACAATATTTTCACCTGAATCAGGATATTC
TTCTAATACCTGGAATGCTGTTTTCCCGGGGATCGCAGTGGTGAGTAACCATGCATCATCAGGAGTACGG
ATAAAATGCTTGATGGTCGGAAGAGGCATAAATTCCGTCAGCCAGTTTAGTCTGACCATCTCATCTGTAA
CATCATTGGCAACGCTACCTTTGCCATGTTTCAGAAACAACTCTGGCGCATCGGGCTTCCCATACAATCG
ATAGATTGTCGCACCTGATTGCCCGACATTATCGCGAGCCCATTTATACCCATATAAATCAGCATCCATG
TTGGAATTTAATCGCGGCCTAGAGCAAGACGTTTCCCGTTGAATATGGCTCATAACACCCCTTGTATTAC
TGTTTATGTAAGCAGACAGTTTTATTGTTCATGACCAAAATCCCTTAACGTGAGTTTTCGTTCCACTGAG
CGTCAGACCCCGTAGAAAAGATCAAAGGATCTTCTTGAGATCCTTTTTTTCTGCGCGTAATCTGCTGCTT
GCAAACAAAAAAACCACCGCTACCAGCGGTGGTTTGTTTGCCGGATCAAGAGCTACCAACTCTTTTTCCG
AAGGTAACTGGCTTCAGCAGAGCGCAGATACCAAATACTGTCCTTCTAGTGTAGCCGTAGTTAGGCCACC
ACTTCAAGAACTCTGTAGCACCGCCTACATACCTCGCTCTGCTAATCCTGTTACCAGTGGCTGCTGCCAG
TGGCGATAAGTCGTGTCTTACCGGGTTGGACTCAAGACGATAGTTACCGGATAAGGCGCAGCGGTCGGGC
TGAACGGGGGGTTCGTGCACACAGCCCAGCTTGGAGCGAACGACCTACACCGAACTGAGATACCTACAGC
GTGAGCTATGAGAAAGCGCCACGCTTCCCGAAGGGAGAAAGGCGGACAGGTATCCGGTAAGCGGCAGGGT
CGGAACAGGAGAGCGCACGAGGGAGCTTCCAGGGGGAAACGCCTGGTATCTTTATAGTCCTGTCGGGTTT
CGCCACCTCTGACTTGAGCGTCGATTTTTGTGATGCTCGTCAGGGGGGCGGAGCCTATGGAAAAACGCCA
GCAACGCGGCCTTTTTACGGTTCCTGGCCTTTTGCTGGCCTTTTGCTCACATGTTCTTTCCTGCGTTATC
CCCTGATTCTGTGGATAACCGTATTACCGCCTTTGAGTGAGCTGATACCGCTCGCCGCAGCCGAACGACC
GAGCGCAGCGAGTCAGTGAGCGAGGAAGCGGAAGAGCGCCTGATGCGGTATTTTCTCCTTACGCATCTGT
GCGGTATTTCACACCGCAATGGTGCACTCTCAGTACAATCTGCTCTGATGCCGCATAGTTAAGCCAGTAT
ACACTCCGCTATCGCTACGTGACTGGGTCATGGCTGCGCCCCGACACCCGCCAACACCCGCTGACGCGCC
CTGACGGGCTTGTCTGCTCCCGGCATCCGCTTACAGACAAGCTGTGACCGTCTCCGGGAGCTGCATGTGT
CAGAGGTTTTCACCGTCATCACCGAAACGCGCGAGGCAGCTGCGGTAAAGCTCATCAGCGTGGTCGTGAA
GCGATTCACAGATGTCTGCCTGTTCATCCGCGTCCAGCTCGTTGAGTTTCTCCAGAAGCGTTAATGTCTG
GCTTCTGATAAAGCGGGCCATGTTAAGGGCGGTTTTTTCCTGTTTGGTCACTGATGCCTCCGTGTAAGGG
GGATTTCTGTTCATGGGGGTAATGATACCGATGAAACGAGAGAGGATGCTCACGATACGGGTTACTGATG
ATGAACATGCCCGGTTACTGGAACGTTGTGAGGGTAAACAACTGGCGGTATGGATGCGGCGGGACCAGAG
AAAAATCACTCAGGGTCAATGCCAGCGCTTCGTTAATACAGATGTAGGTGTTCCACAGGGTAGCCAGCAG
CATCCTGCGATGCAGATCCGGAACATAATGGTGCAGGGCGCTGACTTCCGCGTTTCCAGACTTTACGAAA
CACGGAAACCGAAGACCATTCATGTTGTTGCTCAGGTCGCAGACGTTTTGCAGCAGCAGTCGCTTCACGT
TCGCTCGCGTATCGGTGATTCATTCTGCTAACCAGTAAGGCAACCCCGCCAGCCTAGCCGGGTCCTCAAC
GACAGGAGCACGATCATGCGCACCCGTGGGGCCGCCATGCCGGCGATAATGGCCTGCTTCTCGCCGAAAC
GTTTGGTGGCGGGACCAGTGACGAAGGCTTGAGCGAGGGCGTGCAAGATTCCGAATACCGCAAGCGACAG
GCCGATCATCGTCGCGCTCCAGCGAAAGCGGTCCTCGCCGAAAATGACCCAGAGCGCTGCCGGCACCTGT
CCTACGAGTTGCATGATAAAGAAGACAGTCATAAGTGCGGCGACGATAGTCATGCCCCGCGCCCACCGGA
AGGAGCTGACTGGGTTGAAGGCTCTCAAGGGCATCGGTCGAGATCCCGGTGCCTAATGAGTGAGCTAACT
TACATTAATTGCGTTGCGCTCACTGCCCGCTTTCCAGTCGGGAAACCTGTCGTGCCAGCTGCATTAATGA
ATCGGCCAACGCGCGGGGAGAGGCGGTTTGCGTATTGGGCGCCAGGGTGGTTTTTCTTTTCACCAGTGAG
ACGGGCAACAGCTGATTGCCCTTCACCGCCTGGCCCTGAGAGAGTTGCAGCAAGCGGTCCACGCTGATTT
GCCCCAGCAGGCGAAAATCCTGTTTGATGGTGGTTAACGGCGGGATATAACATGAGCTGTCTTCGGTATC
GTCGTATCCCACTACCGAGATATCCGCACCAACGCGCAGCCCGGACTCGGTAATGGCGCGCATTGCGCCC
AGCGCCATCTGATCGTTGGCAACCAGCATCGCAGTGGGAACGATGCCCTCATTCAGCATTTGCATGGTTT
GTTGAAAACCGGACATGGCACTCCAGTCGCCTTCCCGTTCCGCTATCGGCTGAATTTGATTGCGAGTGAG
ATATTTATGCCAGCCAGCCAGACGCAGACGCGCCGAGACAGAACTTAATGGGCCCGCTAACAGCGCGATT
TGCTGGTGACCCAATGCGACCAGATGCTCCACGCCCAGTCGCGTACCGTCTTCATGGGAGAAAATAATAC
TGTTGATGGGTGTCTGGTCAGAGACATCAAGAAATAACGCCGGAACATTAGTGCAGGCAGCTTCCACAGC
AATGGCATCCTGGTCATCCAGCGGATAGTTAATGATCAGCCCACTGACGCGTTGCGCGAGAAGATTGTGC
ACCGCCGCTTTACAGGCTTCGACGCCGCTTCGTTCTACCATCGACACCACCACGCTGGCACCCAGTTGAT
CGGCGCGAGATTTAATCGCCGCGACAATTTGCGACGGCGCGTGCAGGGCCAGACTGGAGGTGGCAACGCC
AATCAGCAACGACTGTTTGCCCGCCAGTTGTTGTGCCACGCGGTTGGGAATGTAATTCAGCTCCGCCATC
GCCGCTTCCACTTTTTCCCGCGTTTTCGCAGAAACGTGGCTGGCCTGGTTCACCACGCGGGAAACGGTCT
GATAAGAGACACCGGCATACTCTGCGACATCGTATAACGTTACTGGTTTCACATTCACCACCCTGAATTG
ACTCTCTTCCGGGCGCTATCATGCCATACCGCGAAAGGTTTTGCGCCATTCGATGGTGTCCGGGATCTCG
ACGCTCTCCCTTATGCGACTCCTGCATTAGGAAGCAGCCCAGTAGTAGGTTGAGGCCGTTGAGCACCGCC
GCCGCAAGGAATGGTGCATGCAAGGAGATGGCGCCCAACAGTCCCCCGGCCACGGGGCCTGCCACCATAC
CCACGCCGAAACAAGCGCTCATGAGCCCGAAGTGGCGAGCCCGATCTTCCCCATCGGTGATGTCGGCGAT
ATAGGCGCCAGCAACCGCACCTGTGGCGCCGGTGATGCCGGCCACGATGCGTCCGGCGTAGAGGATCGAG
ATCTCGATCCCGCGAAATTAATACGACTCACTATAGGGGAATTGTGAGCGGATAACAATTCCCCTCTAGA
AATAATTTTGTTTAACTTTAAGAAGGAGATATACCATGGGCCATCACCATCACCATCACGAACAAAAACT
CATCTCAGAAGAGGATCTGGCCGAGCTACTGCCCGGATATTCCCCGAGCTTCAAGAAACCCTCGGAGATT
CTCCGATTAAGTAGACGGAGGAGCAGGAGCGAGGCTTCCAAGACCGGCCTTTCTCCGTTTTCCCCGGGGG
ATGTGATTAAGAGAGTCCCCGGGCTGCGGCCTTTCTCCCCTGGGCCGAACAAGGGAGCCGGTGTAAAGCG
GCGGAACCCATTTGCCAGCCTAGAGAATACGGTGTGTAGTCCTGTCAAGCGCCGAGCGGAGACTGTAGCG
GAATATGGAGCCGCTTCCCTCGAGCCCCGGGCACTTTCAGCTGTGCGGCCCTCCTGCTTGGGACAGGACA
GCCCGGAGCCCCCGCAGTTTAATTCAGTTGAAGATGTGATTTGGGGAGATCCTCTTGCCGCTGATGCCGA
TCCACTTGTAAAGACCGAATCCCCCGAGAAGCCAGCTCCAGCCTGTGAGATACCTAAGGGATCCGTGACT
TTTCCTGCTGACTGGAGTTTAAAGACCCGCTTGCTGTTCACATCGTCTCATTCATTTAGTTGGGCCGATC
ACCTAAAAGCCCAAGAAGAAGCACAAGGCCTAGTAATGCAGTGCCGTGCCACCGCAGTCAATCTGCCGCA
TAGTATTCAGGAGCCAAAGTTATCCACAGACCTACGATGTGCCTTTCAGCAAAGTCTTGTGCACTGGATT
CATCCGTCGCTTCCTTGGGTACAGCTTTTTCCAAGGATTGGGGTAGATCGCAAGATGGCCGGCAAAAACA
CTCCTTGGTCTCAGGATGAATCATTGCAGCAAGTCCTAATGAGTGAATGGGCTCTGAGTTTTACGTCCTT
GTATAATTTACTGAAAGCCAAACTGTGTCCATATTTCTATGTGTGTACGTATCAGTTCACTGTGTTGTTC
CGTGCGGCCGGGCTTGCAGGAAGTGATGTCATTACTGCGGTCATGTCGCCCACAACCAGAGGTTTAAGGG
AAGCCATGAAAAATGAAGGAATCACTTTCTCCCAGCCACTAGTAGAAGATGATACTGGCAAAAAGCAAAA
GAAACCGGAAGCAGCTTCACAAGGAGACATAAATCCTGAGAAAGAAAATGGCACAGCAGAAGCAGATGAG
GCATCGGATGAAAGCGCGGAAGATGCGAGCTTCTCTGCGCTAGAAGAGATGGGAGTTGAAGATAAAATTA
AAAAGCCAGATTCAATATCTATTAAACTCCGTAAAGAGAAGAATGAAGTGAAACTAGACCATAAGCCTGA
ATCCGTTGTATTGGTGAAAGGTACAAACACGTTCACTTTACTGAACTTCCTCATAAACTGTAAGGCGATT
GTCGCTGCTGCTGGTCTCCAAGCCGGGCTTCCTCCCACTCTGCTGTCTCCAGTCGCATTCCGAGGAGCAA
CAATGCACGCGCTTAAGGCAAGGAGTGTGAATGTGAAGACTCGGGTGAACTCTGGTTATAAGGATCAGTT
TAGTCTGGAGATAACTGGCCCTATTATGCCCCATTCACTGCACTCTCTGACGATGTTACTTCAGTCTGCG
CAAAGAGGGAGCTTTTCTGCAGGACTCTATACTCATGAGCCAACTGCAGTTTTTAATACTCCCATCCACT
CTCAAGCTGTGAAGGAGATTTCTGCAGATCTGCAAAACTGTGGCCTTCACCCATGTACAGTAGAACAGCT
CACCCAAGTGAATGAACTGGGAAAGCTCTCTCTGCGCCACCTGGAAATGACCGACTACAGGTACACCTGG
AAATAAGAATTCGAGCTCCGTCGACAAGCTTGCGGCCGCACTCGAGCACCACCACCACCACCACTGAGAT
CCGGCTGCTAACAAAGCCCGAAAGGAAGCTGAGTTGGCTGCTGCCACCGCTGAGCAATAACTAGCATAAC
CCCTTGGGGCCTCTAAACGGGTCTTGAGGGGTTTTTTGCTGAAAGGAGGAACTATATCCGGATTGGCGAA
TGGG
